>Addgene plasmid #210964 | pNLF1-N_CORO1A:1-461 | addgene full sequence | sequence record 423303 | Addgene NGS Result
TCAATATTGGCCATTAGCCATATTATTCATTGGTTATATAGCATAAATCAATATTGGCTATTGGCCATTG
CATACGTTGTATCTATATCATAATATGTACATTTATATTGGCTCATGTCCAATATGACCGCCATGTTGGC
ATTGATTATTGACTAGTTATTAATAGTAATCAATTACGGGGTCATTAGTTCATAGCCCATATATGGAGTT
CCGCGTTACATAACTTACGGTAAATGGCCCGCCTGGCTGACCGCCCAACGACCCCCGCCCATTGACGTCA
ATAATGACGTATGTTCCCATAGTAACGCCAATAGGGACTTTCCATTGACGTCAATGGGTGGAGTATTTAC
GGTAAACTGCCCACTTGGCAGTACATCAAGTGTATCATATGCCAAGTCCGCCCCCTATTGACGTCAATGA
CGGTAAATGGCCCGCCTGGCATTATGCCCAGTACATGACCTTACGGGACTTTCCTACTTGGCAGTACATC
TACGTATTAGTCATCGCTATTACCATGGTGATGCGGTTTTGGCAGTACACCAATGGGCGTGGATAGCGGT
TTGACTCACGGGGATTTCCAAGTCTCCACCCCATTGACGTCAATGGGAGTTTGTTTTGGCACCAAAATCA
ACGGGACTTTCCAAAATGTCGTAATAACCCCGCCCCGTTGACGCAAATGGGCGGTAGGCGTGTACGGTGG
GAGGTCTATATAAGCAGAGCTGGTTTAGTGAACCGTCAGATCACTAGAAGCTTTATTGCGGTAGTTTATC
ACAGTTAAATTGCTAACGCAGTCAGTGCTTCTGACACAACAGTCTCGAACTTAAGCTGCAGAAGTTGGTC
GTGAGGCACTGGGCAGGTAAGTATCAAGGTTACAAGACAGGTTTAAGGAGACCAATAGAAACTGGGCTTG
TCGAGACAGAGAAGACTCTTGCGTTTCTGATAGGCACCTATTGGTCTTACTGACATCCACTTTGCCTTTC
TCTCCACAGGTGTCCACTCCCAGTTCAATTACAGCTCTTAAGGCTAGAGTATTAATACGACTCACTATAG
GGCTAGCGCTCACCATGGTCTTCACACTCGAAGATTTCGTTGGGGACTGGCGACAGACAGCCGGCTACAA
CCTGGACCAAGTCCTTGAACAGGGAGGTGTGTCCAGTTTGTTTCAGAATCTCGGGGTGTCCGTAACTCCG
ATCCAAAGGATTGTCCTGAGCGGTGAAAATGGGCTGAAGATCGACATCCATGTCATCATCCCGTATGAAG
GTCTGAGCGGCGACCAAATGGGCCAGATCGAAAAAATTTTTAAGGTGGTGTACCCTGTGGATGATCATCA
CTTTAAGGTGATCCTGCACTATGGCACACTGGTAATCGACGGGGTTACGCCGAACATGATCGACTATTTC
GGACGGCCGTATGAAGGCATCGCCGTGTTCGACGGCAAAAAGATCACTGTAACAGGGACCCTGTGGAACG
GCAACAAAATTATCGACGAGCGCCTGATCAACCCCGACGGCTCCCTGCTGTTCCGAGTAACCATCAACGG
AGTGACCGGCTGGCGGCTGTGCGAACGCATTCTGGCGGGCTCGAGCGGCGCGATCGCTTCCGAATTCATG
AGCCGGCAGGTGGTCCGCTCCAGCAAGTTCCGCCACGTGTTTGGACAGCCGGCCAAGGCCGACCAGTGCT
ATGAAGATGTGCGCGTCTCACAGACCACCTGGGACAGTGGCTTCTGTGCTGTCAACCCTAAGTTTGTGGC
CCTGATCTGTGAGGCCAGCGGGGGAGGGGCCTTCCTGGTGCTGCCCCTGGGCAAGACTGGACGTGTGGAC
AAGAATGCGCCCACGGTCTGTGGCCACACAGCCCCTGTGCTAGACATCGCCTGGTGCCCGCACAATGACA
ACGTCATTGCCAGTGGCTCCGAGGACTGCACAGTCATGGTGTGGGAGATCCCGGATGGGGGCCTGATGCT
GCCCCTGCGGGAGCCCGTCGTCACCCTGGAGGGCCACACCAAGCGTGTGGGCATTGTGGCCTGGCACACC
ACAGCCCAGAACGTGCTGCTCAGTGCAGGTTGTGACAACGTGATCATGGTGTGGGACGTGGGCACTGGGG
CGGCCATGCTGACACTGGGCCCAGAGGTGCACCCAGACACGATCTACAGTGTGGACTGGAGCCGAGATGG
AGGCCTCATTTGTACCTCCTGCCGTGACAAGCGCGTGCGCATCATCGAGCCCCGCAAAGGCACTGTCGTA
GCTGAGAAGGACCGTCCCCACGAGGGGACCCGGCCCGTGCGTGCAGTGTTCGTGTCGGAGGGGAAGATCC
TGACCACGGGCTTCAGCCGCATGAGTGAGCGGCAGGTGGCGCTGTGGGACACAAAGCACCTGGAGGAGCC
GCTGTCCCTGCAGGAGCTGGACACCAGCAGCGGTGTCCTGCTGCCCTTCTTTGACCCTGACACCAACATC
GTCTACCTCTGTGGCAAGGGTGACAGCTCAATCCGGTACTTTGAGATCACTTCCGAGGCCCCTTTCCTGC
ACTATCTCTCCATGTTCAGTTCCAAGGAGTCCCAGCGGGGCATGGGCTACATGCCCAAACGTGGCCTGGA
GGTGAACAAGTGTGAGATCGCCAGGTTCTACAAGCTGCACGAGCGGAGGTGTGAGCCCATTGCCATGACA
GTGCCTCGAAAGTCGGACCTGTTCCAGGAGGACCTGTACCCACCCACCGCAGGGCCCGACCCTGCCCTCA
CGGCTGAGGAGTGGCTGGGGGGTCGGGATGCTGGGCCCCTCCTCATCTCCCTCAAGGATGGCTACGTACC
CCCAAAGAGCCGGGAGCTGAGGGTCAACCGGGGCCTGGACACCGGGCGCAGGAGGGCAGCACCAGAGGCC
AGTGGCACTCCCAGCTCGGATGCCGTGTCTCGGCTGGAGGAGGAGATGCGGAAGCTCCAGGCCACGGTGC
AGGAGCTCCAGAAGCGCTTGGACAGGCTGGAGGAGACAGTCCAGGCCAAGTAATAATCTAGATTTGGGCC
CAATTCCTGCAGGATTTTGCGGCCGCTTGCTGAGTTGGCTGCTGCCACCGCTGAGCAATAACTAGCATAA
CCCCTTGGCCGCTTCGAGCAGACATGATAAGATACATTGATGAGTTTGGACAAACCACAACTAGAATGCA
GTGAAAAAAATGCTTTATTTGTGAAATTTGTGATGCTATTGCTTTATTTGTAACCATTATAAGCTGCAAT
AAACAAGTTAACAACAACAATTGCATTCATTTTATGTTTCAGGTTCAGGGGGAGATGTGGGAGGTTTTTT
TAAGCAAGTAAAACCTCTACAAATGTGGTAAAATCGAATTTTAACAAAATATTAACGCTTACAATTTCCT
GATGCGGTATTTTCTCCTTACGCATCTGTGCGGTATTTCACACCGCATACGCGGATCTGCGCAGCACCAT
GGCCTGAAATAACCTCTGAAAGAGGAACTTGGTTAGGTACCTTCTGAGGCGGAAAGAACCAGCTGTGGAA
TGTGTGTCAGTTAGGGTGTGGAAAGTCCCCAGGCTCCCCAGCAGGCAGAAGTATGCAAAGCATGCATCTC
AATTAGTCAGCAACCAGGTGTGGAAAGTCCCCAGGCTCCCCAGCAGGCAGAAGTATGCAAAGCATGCATC
TCAATTAGTCAGCAACCATAGTCCCGCCCCTAACTCCGCCCATCCCGCCCCTAACTCCGCCCAGTTCCGC
CCATTCTCCGCCCCATGGCTGACTAATTTTTTTTATTTATGCAGAGGCCGAGGCCGCCTCGGCCTCTGAG
CTATTCCAGAAGTAGTGAGGAGGCTTTTTTGGAGGCCTAGGCTTTTGCAAAAAGCTCGATTCTTCTGACA
CTAGCGCCACCATGAAGAAGCCCGAACTCACCGCTACCAGCGTTGAAAAATTTCTCATCGAGAAGTTCGA
CAGTGTGAGCGACCTGATGCAGTTGTCGGAGGGCGAAGAGAGCCGAGCCTTCAGCTTCGATGTCGGCGGA
CGCGGCTATGTACTGCGGGTGAATAGCTGCGCTGATGGCTTCTACAAAGACCGCTACGTGTACCGCCACT
TCGCCAGCGCTGCACTACCCATCCCCGAAGTGTTGGACATCGGCGAGTTCAGCGAGAGCCTGACATACTG
CATCAGTAGACGCGCCCAAGGCGTTACTCTCCAAGACCTCCCCGAAACAGAGCTGCCTGCTGTGTTACAG
CCTGTCGCCGAAGCTATGGATGCTATTGCCGCCGCCGACCTCAGTCAAACCAGCGGCTTCGGCCCATTCG
GGCCCCAAGGCATCGGCCAGTACACAACCTGGCGGGATTTCATTTGCGCCATTGCTGATCCCCATGTCTA
CCACTGGCAGACCGTGATGGACGACACCGTGTCCGCCAGCGTAGCTCAAGCCCTGGACGAACTGATGCTG
TGGGCCGAAGACTGTCCCGAGGTGCGCCACCTCGTCCATGCCGACTTCGGCAGCAACAACGTCCTGACCG
ACAACGGCCGCATCACCGCCGTAATCGACTGGTCCGAAGCTATGTTCGGGGACAGTCAGTACGAGGTGGC
CAACATCTTCTTCTGGCGGCCCTGGCTGGCTTGCATGGAGCAGCAGACTCGCTACTTCGAGCGCCGGCAT
CCCGAGCTGGCCGGCAGCCCTCGTCTGCGAGCCTACATGCTGCGCATCGGCCTGGATCAGCTCTACCAGA
GCCTCGTGGACGGCAACTTCGACGATGCTGCCTGGGCTCAAGGCCGCTGCGATGCCATCGTCCGCAGCGG
GGCCGGCACCGTCGGTCGCACACAAATCGCTCGCCGGAGCGCAGCCGTATGGACCGACGGCTGCGTCGAG
GTGCTGGCCGACAGCGGCAACCGCCGGCCCAGTACACGACCGCGCGCTAAGGAGGTAGGTCGAGTTTAGA
CTCTAGCCATCACGATGGCCGCAATAAAATATCTTTATTTTCATTACATCTGTGTGTTGGTTTTTTGTGT
GAATCGATAGCGATAAGGATCCTCTTTGCGCTTGCGTTTTCCCTTGTCCAGATAGCCCAGTAGCTGACAT
TCATCCGGGGTCAGCACCGTTTCTGCGGACTGGCTTTCTACGTAATGGTTTCTTAGACGTCAGGTGGCAC
TTTTCGGGGAAATGTGCGCGGAACCCCTATTTGTTTATTTTTCTAAATACATTCAAATATGTATCCGCTC
ATGAGACAATAACCCTGATAAATGCTTCAATAATATTGAAAAAGGAAGAGTATGAGTATTCAACATTTCC
GTGTCGCCCTTATTCCCTTTTTTGCGGCATTTTGCCTTCCTGTTTTTGCTCACCCAGAAACGCTGGTGAA
AGTAAAAGATGCTGAAGATCAGTTGGGTGCACGAGTGGGTTACATCGAACTGGATCTCAACAGCGGTAAG
ATCCTTGAGAGTTTTCGCCCCGAAGAACGTTTTCCAATGATGAGCACTTTCAAAGTTCTGCTATGTGGCG
CGGTATTATCCCGTATTGACGCCGGGCAAGAGCAACTCGGTCGCCGCATACACTATTCTCAGAATGACTT
GGTTGAGTACTCACCAGTCACAGAAAAGCATCTTACGGATGGCATGACAGTAAGAGAATTATGCAGTGCT
GCCATAACCATGAGTGATAACACTGCGGCCAACTTACTTCTGACAACTATCGGAGGACCGAAGGAGCTAA
CCGCTTTTTTGCACAACATGGGGGATCATGTAACTCGCCTTGATCGTTGGGAACCGGAGCTGAATGAAGC
CATACCAAACGACGAGCGTGACACCACGATGCCTGTAGCAATGGCAACAACGTTGCGCAAACTATTAACT
GGCGAACTACTTACTCTAGCTTCCCGGCAACAATTAATAGACTGGATGGAGGCGGATAAAGTTGCAGGAC
CACTTCTGCGCTCGGCCCTTCCGGCTGGCTGGTTTATTGCTGATAAATCTGGAGCCGGTGAGCGTGGGTC
TCGCGGTATCATTGCAGCACTGGGGCCAGATGGTAAGCCCTCCCGTATCGTAGTTATCTACACGACGGGG
AGTCAGGCAACTATGGATGAACGAAATAGACAGATCGCTGAGATAGGTGCCTCACTGATTAAGCATTGGT
AATTCGAAATGACCGACCAAGCGACGCCCAACCGGTATCAGCTCACTCAAAGGCGGTAATACGGTTATCC
ACAGAATCAGGGGATAACGCAGGAAAGAACATGTGAGCAAAAGGCCAGCAAAAGGCCAGGAACCGTAAAA
AGGCCGCGTTGCTGGCGTTTTTCCATAGGCTCCGCCCCCCTGACGAGCATCACAAAAATCGACGCTCAAG
TCAGAGGTGGCGAAACCCGACAGGACTATAAAGATACCAGGCGTTTCCCCCTGGAAGCTCCCTCGTGCGC
TCTCCTGTTCCGACCCTGCCGCTTACCGGATACCTGTCCGCCTTTCTCCCTTCGGGAAGCGTGGCGCTTT
CTCATAGCTCACGCTGTAGGTATCTCAGTTCGGTGTAGGTCGTTCGCTCCAAGCTGGGCTGTGTGCACGA
ACCCCCCGTTCAGCCCGACCGCTGCGCCTTATCCGGTAACTATCGTCTTGAGTCCAACCCGGTAAGACAC
GACTTATCGCCACTGGCAGCAGCCACTGGTAACAGGATTAGCAGAGCGAGGTATGTAGGCGGTGCTACAG
AGTTCTTGAAGTGGTGGCCTAACTACGGCTACACTAGAAGGACAGTATTTGGTATCTGCGCTCTGCTGAA
GCCAGTTACCTTCGGAAAAAGAGTTGGTAGCTCTTGATCCGGCAAACAAACCACCGCTGGTAGCGGTGGT
TTTTTTGTTTGCAAGCAGCAGATTACGCGCAGAAAAAAAGGATTTCAAGAAGATCCTTTGATCTTTTCTA
CGGGGTCTGACGCTCAGTGGAACGAAAACTCACGTTAAGGGATTTTGGTCATGAGATTATCAAAAAGGAT
CTTCACCTAGATCCTTTTATAGTCCGGAAATACAGGAACGCACGCTGGATGGCCCTTCGCTGGGATGGTG
AAACCATGAAAAATGGCAGCTTCAGTGGATTAAGTGGGGGTAATGTGGCCTGTACCCTCTGGTTGCATAG
GTATTCATACGGTTAAAATTTATCAGGCGCGATTGCGGCAGTTTTTCGGGTGGTTTGTTGCCATTTTTAC
CTGTCTGCTGCCGTGATCGCGCTGAACGCGTTTTAGCGGTGCGTACAATTAAGGGATTATGGTAAATCCA
CTTACTGTCTGCCCTCGTAGCCATCGAGATAAACCGCAGTACTCCGGCCACGATGCGTCCGGCGTAGAGG
ATCGAGATCT
Features (pLannotate 1.2.2; 20 found; start..end, strand, type, name):
    140..517     +  enhancer       CMV enhancer: human cytomegalovirus immediate early enhancer
    519..718     +  promoter       CMV promoter: human cytomegalovirus (CMV) immediate early promoter
    857..989     +  intron         chimeric intron: chimera between introns from human β-globin and immunoglobulin heavy chain genes
   1033..1051    +  promoter       T7 promoter: promoter for bacteriophage T7 RNA polymerase
   1065..1577    +  CDS            Nluc: NanoLuc® luciferase human codon-optimized
   1608..2990    +  CDS            CORO1A: COR1A_HUMAN - Also known as CORO1. Experimental evidence at protein level: Swiss-Prot protein existence level 1. May be a crucial component of the cytoskeleton of highly motile cells, functioning both in the invagination of large pieces of plasma membrane, as well as in forming protrusions of the plasma membrane involved in cell locomotion. In mycobacteria-infected cells, its retention on the phagosomal membrane prevents fusion between phagosomes and lysosomes. From Homo sapiens (Human).
   3039..3064    +  CDS            SET1 (fragment): solubility-enhancement tag derived from T7 phage gene 10B
   3072..3088    +  terminator     T7 terminator (fragment): transcription terminator for bacteriophage T7 RNA polymerase
   3108..3229    -  polyA_signal   SV40 poly(A) signal: SV40 polyadenylation signal
   3252..3320    -  CDS            large T antigen (fragment): large T antigen from SV40 (simian virus 40)
   3325..3357    +  rep_origin     M13 ori (fragment): M13 bacteriophage origin of replication; arrow indicates direction of (+) strand synthesis
   3358..3409    -  misc_feature   bom (fragment): basis of mobility region from pBR322
   3474..3831    +  promoter       SV40 promoter: SV40 enhancer and early promoter
   3862..4884    +  CDS            hph: KHYB_ECOLX - Experimental evidence at protein level: Swiss-Prot protein existence level 1. The aminoglycoside phosphotransferases achieve inactivation of their antibiotic substrates by phosphorylation. Only phosphorylates hygromycin and closely related compounds such as demethyl analogs and destomycin. From Escherichia coli.
   4923..4971    +  polyA_signal   poly(A) signal: synthetic polyadenylation signal
   4992..5084    -  CDS            tnpA (fragment): TN5P_ECOLX - Also known as tnp. Experimental evidence at protein level: Swiss-Prot protein existence level 1. Mediates transposition of transposon Tn5 by a 'cut and paste' mechanism. First, the monomeric transposase binds the 19 bp inverted DNA repeats flanking the transposon. Then, dimerization of the DNA- bound transposase creates a synaptic DNA complex. After nicking of the first DNA strand, excision of the transposon proceeds through a series of intermediates. The transposase then mediates the insertion of the transposon at a new site by strand transfer. The activity of the wild- type tran
   5127..5231    +  promoter       AmpR promoter: bla
   5232..6092    +  CDS            AmpR: β-lactamase; bla; confers resistance to ampicillin, carbenicillin, and related antibiotics
   6250..6838    -  rep_origin     ori: high-copy-number ColE1/pMB1/pBR322/pUC origin of replication
   6954..7237    +  misc_feature   cer region: ColE1-derived recombination site that helps to maintain plasmids as monomers
