[The description below was written by a language model from this plasmid's Addgene catalogue record and pLannotate feature annotations shown in this document.]
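Description:
pNLF1-N_CORO1A:1-461 is a 7,290 bp mammalian expression plasmid built on the Promega pNLF1-N backbone, designed to produce full-length, wild-type human CORO1A (coronin-1A, residues M1–K461) fused at its N terminus to NanoLuc luciferase. In bacteria it is maintained as a high-copy plasmid through a ColE1/pUC-type origin and selected with ampicillin via the β-lactamase gene. A ColE1-derived cer site is also annotated, which helps keep the plasmid monomeric. For mammalian cells, a separate cassette of the SV40 enhancer/early promoter, the hygromycin phosphotransferase gene (hph) and a synthetic poly(A) signal allows hygromycin selection of stable transfectants.

The expression unit is driven by the CMV immediate-early enhancer and promoter, followed by a chimeric β-globin/immunoglobulin intron that generally improves transcript processing and expression. A T7 promoter sits just upstream of the coding region and could support in vitro transcription. The human codon-optimised Nluc open reading frame is joined through a short linker to the 1,383 bp CORO1A coding sequence, which was derived from a Mammalian Gene Collection clone and inserted by ligation-independent cloning between retained EcoRI and XbaI sites. An SV40 polyadenylation signal lies downstream. Several short annotated fragments (SET1, T7 terminator, large T antigen, M13 ori, bom, tnpA) appear to be partial sequence matches or backbone remnants rather than functional elements.

CORO1A is an actin-associated WD40 repeat protein, and the plasmid was deposited with a study evaluating the ligandability of WD40 repeat proteins. A NanoLuc fusion of this kind suits luminescence-based cellular assays, such as BRET-type assays, although the record does not name a specific assay.
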