Addgene plasmid #210964: pNLF1-N_CORO1A:1-461
Purpose: Mammalian expression of full-length human CORO1A. N-terminal NanoLuc luciferase tag.
Depositing lab: Cheryl Arrowsmith. Depositing organization: University of Toronto. Publication: A Target Class Ligandability Evaluation of WD40 Repeat-Containing Proteins. Ackloo S, Li F, Szewczyk M, Seitova A, Loppnau P, Zeng H, Xu J, Ahmad S, Arnautova YA, Baghaie AJ, Beldar S, Bolotokova A, Centrella PA, Chau I, Clark MA, Cuozzo JW, Dehghani-Tafti S, Disch JS, Dong A, Dumas A, Feng JA, Ghiabi P, Gibson E, Gilmer J, Goldman B, Green SR, Guie MA, Guilinger JP, Harms N, Herasymenko O, Houliston S, Hutchinson A, Kearnes S, Keefe AD, Kimani SW, Kramer T, Kutera M, Kwak HA, Lento C, Li Y, Liu J, Loup J, Machado RAC, Mulhern CJ, Perveen S, Righetto GL, Riley P, Shrestha S, Sigel EA, Silva M, Sintchak MD, Slakman BL, Taylor RD, Thompson J, Torng W, Underkoffler C, von Rechenberg M, Walsh RT, Watson I, Wilson DJ, Wolf E, Yadav M, Yazdi AK, Zhang J, Zhang Y, Santhakumar V, Edwards AM, Barsyte-Lovejoy D, Schapira M, Brown PJ, Halabelian L, Arrowsmith CH. J Med Chem. 2025 Jan 23;68(2):1092-1112. doi: 10.1021/acs.jmedchem.4c02010. Epub 2024 Nov 4. PubMed 39495097.
Backbone
  Vector backbone: pNLF1-N
  Backbone manufacturer: Promega
  Vector type: Mammalian Expression
  Selectable markers: Hygromycin
Growth in bacteria
  Bacterial resistance: Ampicillin, 100 μg/mL
  Growth temperature: 37°C
  Growth strain: DH5alpha
  Copy number: High Copy
Gene/Insert
  Gene/Insert name: CORO1A:M1-K461
  Species: H. sapiens (human)
  Insert size (bp): 1383
  Mutation: wild type
  Entrez Gene: CORO1A (a.k.a. CLABP, CLIPINA, HCORO1, IMD8, TACO, p57)
  Promoter: CMV
  Tag / fusion protein: NanoLuc luciferase (N terminal on insert)
  Cloning method: Ligation Independent Cloning
  Sequencing primers: 5′ gtaaccatcaacggagtgac; 3′ tatcatgtctgctcgaagc
Resource information
  A portion of this plasmid was derived from a plasmid made by: Mammalian Gene Collection (BC110374)
Terms and licenses: Academic/Nonprofit Terms; Industry Terms: Not Available to Industry
Depositor comments: 5' Cloning Site: EcoR1 (not destroyed), 3' Cloning Site: Xba1 (not destroyed). N terminal tag: mvftledfvgdwrqtagynldqvleqggvsslfqnlgvsvtpiqrivlsgenglkidihviipyeglsgdqmgqiekifkvvypvddhhfkvilhygtlvidgvtpnmidyfgrpyegiavfdgkkitvtgtlwngnkiiderlinpdgsllfrvtingvtgwrlcerilagssgaiasef.
How to cite: pNLF1-N_CORO1A:1-461 was a gift from Cheryl Arrowsmith (Addgene plasmid # 210964 ; http://n2t.net/addgene:210964 ; RRID:Addgene_210964)
