>Addgene plasmid #210964 | pNLF1-N_CORO1A:1-461 | depositor partial sequence | sequence record 411408 | Insert sequence
ATGAGCCGGCAGGTGGTCCGCTCCAGCAAGTTCCGCCACGTGTTTGGACAGCCGGCCAAGGCCGACCAGT
GCTATGAAGATGTGCGCGTCTCACAGACCACCTGGGACAGTGGCTTCTGTGCTGTCAACCCTAAGTTTGT
GGCCCTGATCTGTGAGGCCAGCGGGGGAGGGGCCTTCCTGGTGCTGCCCCTGGGCAAGACTGGACGTGTG
GACAAGAATGCGCCCACGGTCTGTGGCCACACAGCCCCTGTGCTAGACATCGCCTGGTGCCCGCACAATG
ACAACGTCATTGCCAGTGGCTCCGAGGACTGCACAGTCATGGTGTGGGAGATCCCGGATGGGGGCCTGAT
GCTGCCCCTGCGGGAGCCCGTCGTCACCCTGGAGGGCCACACCAAGCGTGTGGGCATTGTGGCCTGGCAC
ACCACAGCCCAGAACGTGCTGCTCAGTGCAGGTTGTGACAACGTGATCATGGTGTGGGACGTGGGCACTG
GGGCGGCCATGCTGACACTGGGCCCAGAGGTGCACCCAGACACGATCTACAGTGTGGACTGGAGCCGAGA
TGGAGGCCTCATTTGTACCTCCTGCCGTGACAAGCGCGTGCGCATCATCGAGCCCCGCAAAGGCACTGTC
GTAGCTGAGAAGGACCGTCCCCACGAGGGGACCCGGCCCGTGCGTGCAGTGTTCGTGTCGGAGGGGAAGA
TCCTGACCACGGGCTTCAGCCGCATGAGTGAGCGGCAGGTGGCGCTGTGGGACACAAAGCACCTGGAGGA
GCCGCTGTCCCTGCAGGAGCTGGACACCAGCAGCGGTGTCCTGCTGCCCTTCTTTGACCCTGACACCAAC
ATCGTCTACCTCTGTGGCAAGGGTGACAGCTCAATCCGGTACTTTGAGATCACTTCCGAGGCCCCTTTCC
TGCACTATCTCTCCATGTTCAGTTCCAAGGAGTCCCAGCGGGGCATGGGCTACATGCCCAAACGTGGCCT
GGAGGTGAACAAGTGTGAGATCGCCAGGTTCTACAAGCTGCACGAGCGGAGGTGTGAGCCCATTGCCATG
ACAGTGCCTCGAAAGTCGGACCTGTTCCAGGAGGACCTGTACCCACCCACCGCAGGGCCCGACCCTGCCC
TCACGGCTGAGGAGTGGCTGGGGGGTCGGGATGCTGGGCCCCTCCTCATCTCCCTCAAGGATGGCTACGT
ACCCCCAAAGAGCCGGGAGCTGAGGGTCAACCGGGGCCTGGACACCGGGCGCAGGAGGGCAGCACCAGAG
GCCAGTGGCACTCCCAGCTCGGATGCCGTGTCTCGGCTGGAGGAGGAGATGCGGAAGCTCCAGGCCACGG
TGCAGGAGCTCCAGAAGCGCTTGGACAGGCTGGAGGAGACAGTCCAGGCCAAG
